Addgene plasmid #89915: BB1_L_23_syn_BsaI
Purpose: (Empty Backbone) Linker to construct BB1 from PCR product with FS2 and FS3 (in with BsaI, out with BbsI)
Depositing lab: Michael Sauer. Depositing organization: Universitaet fur Bodenkultur Wien (BOKU-WIEN). Publication: An efficient tool for metabolic pathway construction and gene integration for Aspergillus niger. Sarkari P, Marx H, Blumhoff ML, Mattanovich D, Sauer M, Steiger MG. Bioresour Technol. 2017 May 4. pii: S0960-8524(17)30643-0. doi: 10.1016/j.biortech.2017.05.004. PubMed 28533066.
Backbone
  Vector backbone: BB1_L_23_syn_BsaI
  Backbone size (bp): 1966
  Vector type: Bacterial Expression
Growth in bacteria
  Bacterial resistance: Kanamycin, 50 μg/mL
  Growth temperature: 37°C
  Growth strain: DH5alpha
  Copy number: Unknown
Gene/Insert
  Cloning method: Unknown
  Sequencing primers: 5′ GTAAAACGACGGCCAGTT; 3′ CAGGAAACAGCTATGAC
Terms and licenses: Academic/Nonprofit Terms; Industry Terms: Not Available to Industry
How to cite: BB1_L_23_syn_BsaI was a gift from Michael Sauer (Addgene plasmid # 89915 ; http://n2t.net/addgene:89915 ; RRID:Addgene_89915)
