[The description below was written by a language model from this plasmid's Addgene catalogue record and pLannotate feature annotations shown in this document.]
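Description:
BB1_L_23_syn_BsaI is a compact (1,966 bp) empty entry-level backbone for a hierarchical Golden Gate cloning system, deposited alongside a toolkit for metabolic pathway construction and gene integration in Aspergillus niger. It is catalogued as a bacterial vector and serves as a "linker" plasmid for making level-one (BB1) modules. A PCR product carrying the appropriate overhangs is inserted with the type IIS enzyme BsaI so that it becomes flanked by fusion sites FS2 and FS3. The resulting part can later be released with a second type IIS enzyme, BbsI, for assembly into higher-level constructs. The fusion-site numbering defines the position the part will take in a later multi-part assembly. The record does not say which class of element (promoter, coding sequence or terminator) belongs in the 2–3 slot.

The annotated features are almost entirely housekeeping elements. Propagation in E. coli relies on a ColE1/pUC-type origin, which the annotation describes as high-copy, although the catalogue lists copy number as unknown. Selection is by kanamycin, through an aph(3')-Ia aminoglycoside phosphotransferase gene driven by the cat promoter. Transcription terminators (tonB, T7 early and a fragment of the T3 early terminator) bracket the marker and origin, presumably to insulate the cloning region from read-through. Only a very short lacZα remnant is detected, so there is no evidence of a functional blue/white screening cassette. The BsaI and BbsI sites and the fusion sites are not annotated in the feature table, and the plasmid carries no insert, fungal marker or expression elements of its own.
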