Features (pLannotate 1.2.2; 7 found; start..end, strand, type, name):
     81..112     +  terminator     tonB terminator: bidirectional E. coli tonB-P14 transcription terminator
    113..215     +  promoter       cat promoter: promoter of the E. coli cat gene encoding chloramphenicol acetyltransferase
    216..1031    +  CDS            KanR: aminoglycoside phosphotransferase; aph(3')-Ia; confers resistance to kanamycin in bacteria or G418 (Geneticin®) in eukaryotes
   1055..1082    +  terminator     T7Te terminator: phage T7 early transcription terminator
   1094..1681    -  rep_origin     ori: high-copy-number ColE1/pMB1/pBR322/pUC origin of replication
   1703..1722    -  terminator     T3Te terminator (fragment): phage T3 early transcription terminator
   1721..1738    -  CDS            lacZα (fragment): LacZα fragment of β-galactosidase; lacZ fragment
>Addgene plasmid #89915 | BB1_L_23_syn_BsaI | addgene full sequence | sequence record 181143 | Addgene NGS Result
ATCTAGTCAGCTTGATGTCATAGCTGTTTCCTGAGGCTCAATACTGACCATTTAAATCATACCTGACCTC
CATAGCAGAAAGTCAAAAGCCTCCGACCGGAGGCTTTTGACTTGATCGGCACGTAAGAGGTTCCAACTTT
CACCATAATGAAATAAGATCACTACCGGGCGTATTTTTTGAGTTATCGAGATTTTCAGGAGCTAAGGAAG
CTAAAATGAGCCATATTCAACGGGAAACGTCTTGCTTGAAGCCGCGATTAAATTCCAACATGGATGCTGA
TTTATATGGGTATAAATGGGCTCGCGATAATGTCGGGCAATCAGGTGCGACAATCTATCGATTGTATGGG
AAGCCCGATGCGCCAGAGTTGTTTCTGAAACATGGCAAAGGTAGCGTTGCCAATGATGTTACAGATGAGA
TGGTCAGGCTAAACTGGCTGACGGAATTTATGCCTCTTCCGACCATCAAGCATTTTATCCGTACTCCTGA
TGATGCATGGTTACTCACCACTGCGATCCCAGGGAAAACAGCATTCCAGGTATTAGAAGAATATCCTGAT
TCAGGTGAAAATATTGTTGATGCGCTGGCAGTGTTCCTGCGCCGGTTGCATTCGATTCCTGTTTGTAATT
GTCCTTTTAACGGCGATCGCGTATTTCGTCTCGCTCAGGCGCAATCACGAATGAATAACGGTTTGGTTGG
TGCGAGTGATTTTGATGACGAGCGTAATGGCTGGCCTGTTGAACAAGTCTGGAAAGAAATGCATAAACTC
TTGCCATTCTCACCGGATTCAGTCGTCACTCATGGTGATTTCTCACTTGATAACCTTATTTTTGACGAGG
GGAAATTAATAGGTTGTATTGATGTTGGACGAGTCGGAATCGCAGACCGATACCAGGATCTTGCCATCCT
ATGGAACTGCCTCGGTGAGTTTTCTCCTTCATTACAGAAACGGCTTTTTCAAAAATATGGTATTGATAAT
CCTGATATGAATAAATTGCAGTTTCACTTGATGCTCGATGAGTTTTTCTAATGAGGACCTAAATGTAATC
ACCTGGCTCACCTTCGGGTGGGCCTTTCTGCGTTGCTGGCGTTTTTCCATAGGCTCCGCCCCCCTGACGA
GCATCACAAAAATCGATGCTCAAGTCAGAGGTGGCGAAACCCGACAGGACTATAAAGATACCAGGCGTTT
CCCCCTGGAAGCTCCCTCGTGCGCTCTCCTGTTCCGACCCTGCCGCTTACCGGATACCTGTCCGCCTTTC
TCCCTTCGGGAAGCGTGGCGCTTTCTCATAGCTCACGCTGTAGGTATCTCAGTTCGGTGTAGGTCGTTCG
CTCCAAGCTGGGCTGTGTGCACGAACCCCCCGTTCAGCCCGACCGCTGCGCCTTATCCGGTAACTATCGT
CTTGAGTCCAACCCGGTAAGACACGACTTATCGCCACTGGCAGCAGCCACTGGTAACAGGATTAGCAGAG
CGAGGTATGTAGGCGGTGCTACAGAGTTCTTGAAGTGGTGGCCTAACTACGGCTACACTAGAAGAACAGT
ATTTGGTATCTGCGCTCTGCTGAAGCCAGTTACCTCGGAAAAAGAGTTGGTAGCTCTTGATCCGGCAAAC
AAACCACCGCTGGTAGCGGTGGTTTTTTTGTTTGCAAGCAGCAGATTACGCGCAGAAAAAAAGGATCTCA
AGAAGATCCTTTGATTTTCTACCGAAGAAAGGCCCACCCGTGTAAAACGACGGCCAGTTTATCTAGTCAG
CTTGATTCTAGCTGATCGTGGACCGGAAGGTGAGCCAGTGAGTTGATTGCAGTCCAGTTACGCTGGAGTC
TGAGGCTCGTCCTGAATGATATGCGGCCTCGAATTCGAAGACGCCATGTGAGACCGGATCCATCTCGAGG
GTCTCAGCTTGCGTCTTCGAATTCGCGCGTGATCTTACGGCATTATACGTATGATCGGTCCACGATCAGC
TAGATT
